>Addgene plasmid #240517 | pEJS2787 CMV-AcrIIC3-FLAGNLS-mCherry-3xmiR-221 CMV-BFP | addgene full sequence | sequence record 477189 | Addgene NGS Result
TTGAGATCCTTTTTTTCTGCGCGTAATCTGCTGCTTGCAAACAAAAAAACCACCGCTACCAGCGGTGGTT
TGTTTGCCGGATCAAGAGCTACCAACTCTTTTTCCGAAGGTAACTGGCTTCAGCAGAGCGCAGATACCAA
ATACTGTTCTTCTAGTGTAGCCGTAGTTAGGCCACCACTTCAAGAACTCTGTAGCACCGCCTACATACCT
CGCTCTGCTAATCCTGTTACCAGTGGCTGCTGCCAGTGGCGATAAGTCGTGTCTTACCGGGTTGGACTCA
AGACGATAGTTACCGGATAAGGCGCAGCGGTCGGGCTGAACGGGGGGTTCGTGCACACAGCCCAGCTTGG
AGCGAACGACCTACACCGAACTGAGATACCTACAGCGTGAGCTATGAGAAAGCGCCACGCTTCCCGAAGG
GAGAAAGGCGGACAGGTATCCGGTAAGCGGCAGGGTCGGAACAGGAGAGCGCACGAGGGAGCTTCCAGGG
GGAAACGCCTGGTATCTTTATAGTCCTGTCGGGTTTCGCCACCTCTGACTTGAGCGTCGATTTTTGTGAT
GCTCGTCAGGGGGGCGGAGCCTATGGAAAAACGCCAGCAACGCGGCCTTTTTACGGTTCCTGGCCTTTTG
CTGGCCTTTTGCTCACATGTTCTTTCCTGCGTTATCCCCTGATTCTGTGGATAACCGTATTACCGCCTTT
GAGTGAGCTGATACCGCTCGCCGCAGCCGAACGACCGAGCGCAGCGAGTCAGTGAGCGAGGAAGCGGAAG
AGCGCCCAATACGCAAACCGCCTCTCCCCGCGCGTTGGCCGATTCATTAATGCAGCTGGCACGACAGGTT
TCCCGACTGGAAAGCGGGCAGTGAGCGCAACGCAATTAATGTGAGTTAGCTCACTCATTAGGCACCCCAG
GCTTTACACTTTATGCTCCCGGCTCGTATGTTGTGTGGAATTGTGAGCGGATAACAATTTCACACAGGAA
ACAGCTATGACCATGATTACGCCAAGCGCGCAATTAACCCTCACTAAAGGGAACAAAAGCTGGGTACCGC
CCGGATCGATCCTTATCGGATTTTACCACATTTGTAGAGGTTTTACTTGCTTTAAAAAACCTCCCACATC
TCCCCCTGAACCTGAAACATAAAATGAATGCAATTGTTGTTGTTAACTTGTTTATTGCAGCTTATAATGG
TTACAAATAAAGCAATAGCATCACAAATTTCACAAATAAAGCATTTTTTTCACTGCATTCTAGTTGTGGT
TTGTCCAAACTCATCAATGTATCTTATCATGTCTGCTCGAAGCATTAACCCTCACTAAAGGGAAGCGGCC
GCCCGGGTCGACTCTAGAGGATCCCGGGTTGTGGCAAGCTTATCATCGTGTTTTTCAAAGGAAAACCACG
TCCCCGTGGTTCGGGGGGCCTAGACGTTTTTTTAACCTCGACTAAACACATGTAAAGCATGTGCACCGAG
GCCCCAGATCAGATCCCATACAATGGGGTACCTTCTGGGCATCCTTCAGCCCCTTGTTGAATACGCTTGA
GGAGAGCCATTTGACTCTTTCCACAACTATCCAACTCACAACGTGGCACTGGGGTTGTGCCGCCTTTGCA
GGTGTATCTTATACACGTGGCTTTTGGCCGCAGAGGCACCTGTCGCCAGGTGGGGGGTTCCGCTGCCTGC
AAAGGGTCGCTACAGACGTTGTTTGTCTTCAAGAAGCTTCCAGAGGAACTGCTTCCTTCACGACATTCAA
CAGACCTTGCATTCCTTTGGCGAGAGGGGAAAGACCCCTAGGAATGCTCGTCAAGAAGACAGGGCCAGGT
TTCCGGGCCCTCACATTGCCAAAAGACGGCAATATGGTGGAAAATAACATATAGACAAACGCACACCGGC
CTTATTCCAAGCGGCTTCGGCCAGTAACGTTAGGGGGGGGGGAGGGAGAGGGGGGGGGGGGAGAGGGGCG
GAATTGGCCGCCCTAGATGCATGCTCGACGCGTTCAATTAAGCTTGTGCCCCAGTTTGCTAGGGAGGTCG
CAGTATCTGGCCACTGCCACCTCGTGCTGCTCGACGTAGGTCTCGTTGTTGGCCTCCTTGATTCTTTCCA
GTCTGTAGTCCACATAGTAGACGCCAGGCATCTTGAGGTTCTTAGCGGGTTTCTTGGATCTATATGTGGT
CTTGGCGTTTGCGATCAGATGGCTCCCGCCCACGAGCTTCAGGGCCATGTCGTTTCTGCCTTCCAGGCCG
CCGTCAGCGGGGTACAGCGTCTCGGTGAAGGCCTCCCAGCCGAGTGTTTTCTTCTGCATCACAGGGCCGT
TGGATGTGAAGTTCACCCCTCTGATCTTGACGTTGTAGATGAGGCAGCCGTCCTGGAGGCTGGTGTCCTG
GGTAGCGGTCAGCACGCCCCCGTCTTCGTATGTGGTGACTCTCTCCCATGTGAAGCCCTCAGGGAAGGAC
TGCTTGAAGAAGTCGGGGATGCCCTGGGTGTGGTTGATGAAGGTCTTGCTGCCGTAGAGGAAGCTAGTAG
CCAGGATGTCGAAGGCGAAGGGGAGAGGGCCGCCCTCGACCACCTTGATTCTCATGGTCTGGGTGCCCTC
GTAGGGCTTGCCTTCGCCCTCGGATGTGCACTTGAAGTGATGGTTGTCCACGGTGCCCTCCATGTACAGC
TTCATGTGCATGTTCTCCTTAATCAGCTCTTCGCCCTTAGACACCATTCTAGCCTATAGTGAGTCGTATT
AAGTACTCTAGCCTTAAGAGCTGTAATTGAACTGGGAGTGGACACCTGTGGAGAGAAAGGCAAAGTGGAT
GTCAGTAAGACCAATAGGTGCCTATCAGAAACGCAAGAGTCTTCTCTGTCTCGACAAGCCCAGTTTCTAT
TGGTCTCCTTAAACCTGTCTTGTAACCTTGATACTTACCTGCCCAGTGCCTCACGACCAACTTCTGCAAG
GCTACCTTAAGAGAGTCACTGCAGCTTAAGTTCGAGACTGTTGTGTCAGAAGCACTGACTGCGTTAGCAA
TTTAACTGTGATAAACTACCGCAATAAAGCTTCTAGTGATCTGACGGTTCACTAAACGAGCTCTGCTTAT
ATAGACCTCCCACCGTACACGCCTACCGCCCATTTGCGTCAACGGGGCGGGCGATCGCAGTTGTTACGAC
ATTTTGGAAAGTCCCGTTGATTTTGGTGCCAAAACAAACTCCCATTGACGTCAATGGGGTGGAGACTTGG
AAATCCCCGTGAGTCAAACCGCTATCCACGCCCATTGGTGTACTGCCAAAACCGCATCACCATGGTAATA
GCGATGACTAATACGTAGATGTACTGCCAAGTAGGAAAGTCCCGTAAGGTCATGTACTGGGCATAATGCC
AGGCGGGCCATTTACCGTCATTGACGTCAATAGGGGGCGGACTTGGCATATGATACACTTGATGTACTGC
CAAGTGGGCAGTTTACCGTAAATACTCCACCCATTGACGTCAATGGAAAGTCCCTATTGGCGTTACTATG
GGAACATACGTCATTATTGACGTCAATGGGCGGGGGTCGTTGGGCGGTCAGCCAGGCGGGCCATTTACCG
TAAGTTATGTAACGCGGAACTCCATATATGGGCTATGAACTAATGACCCCGTAATTGATTACTATTAATA
ACTAGTCAATAATCAATGCCAACATGGCGGTCATATTGGACATGAGCCAATATAAATGTACATATTATGA
TATAGATACAACGTATGCAATGGCCAATAGCCAATATTGATTTATGCTATATAACCAATGAATAATATGG
CTAATGGCCAATATTGAAGATCACCCGCCATGCTACTTATCTACCTAGGCTATTGTCTTCCCAATCCTCC
CCCTTGCTGTCCTGCCCCACCCCACCCCCCAGAATAGAATGACACCTACTCAGACAATGCGATGCAATTT
CCTCATTTTATTAGGAAAGGACAGTGGGAGTGGCACCTTCCAGGGTCAAGGAAGGCACGGGGGAGGGGCA
AACAACAGATGGCTGGCAACTAGAAGGCACAGTCGAGGCTGATCAGCGAGCTGCTAGAGCTACATTGTCT
GCTGGGTTAGCTACATTGTCTGCTGGGTTAGCTACATTGTCTGCTGGGTTTCGAGTGATGGCCGCTTTAT
CACTTGTACAGCTCGTCCATGCCGCCGGTGGAGTGGCGGCCCTCAGCGCGTTCGTACTGTTCCACGATGG
TGTAGTCCTCGTTGTGGGAGGTGATGTCCAACTTGATGTTGACGTTGTAGGCGCCGGGCAGCTGCACGGG
CTTCTTGGCCTTGTAGGTGGTCTTGACCTCAGCGTAGTAGTGGCCGCCGTCCTTCAGCTTCAGCCTCTGC
TTGATCTCGCCCTTCAGGGCGCCGTCCTCGGGGTACATCCGCTCGGAGGAGGCCTCCCAGCCCATGGTCT
TCTTCTGCATTACGGGGCCGTCGGAGGGGAAGTTGGTGCCGCGCAGCTTCACCTTGTAGATGAACTCGCC
GTCCTGCAGTGAGGAGTCCTGGGTCACGGTCACCACGCCGCCGTCCTCGAAGTTCATCACGCGCTCCCAC
TTGAAGCCCTCGGGGAAGGACAGCTTCAAGTAGTCGGGGATGTCGGCGGGGTGCTTCACGTAGGCCTTGG
AGCCGTACATGAACTGAGGGGACAGGATGTCCCAGGCGAAGGGCAGGGGGCCACCCTTGGTCACCTTCAG
CTTGGCGGTCTGGGTGCCCTCGTAGGGGCGGCCCTCGCCCTCGCCCTCGATCTCGAACTCGTGGCCGTTC
ACGGAGCCCTCCATGTGCACCTTGAAGCGCATGAACTCCTTGATGATGGCCATGTTATCCTCCTCGCCCT
TGCTCACCATACTTCCGGATCCCACCTTTCTCTTCTTCTTAGGGGAGCCCTTATCATCATCATCCTTATA
ATCCCCGCCAATTTTGAAAATTTCTTTGCCATTGGCCGCCGCAAGGAAATCTCTCCGTTCGACGGGCAAT
CGAACATACTCGCTCTCTTCAATCTCCCACGCATCAATGCTTATACCAGTACAGCTTTCTGCGAACGCCT
TGAGCTTAGCGAGGAATTCGGTCATCGCTGGTGACTCATCATTGAAAAGGAATGCTCTATACTGTCCGTC
CAAGGAGGCGTTGGTGTCTTTGGCGCGAAGATACTCGTCGATTATACTAACTCTGGCGTTAATTATCTTG
GCAAGGCGCCGTTTTTCCGTGCGACTGACCTTCTCGAAGCCGTTGAAGCTGGTGAAAATAATGGCCCGTT
TGAACATGGTGGCGACCGGTGGATCGGCCGCGGGTACAATTCCGTCTATAGTGTCACCTAAATCAAGCTT
GCTCCGACGTCCCCAGGCAGAATGGCGGTTCCCTAAACGAGCATTGCTTATATAGACCTCCCATTAGGCA
CGCCTACCGCCCATTTACGTCAATGGAACGCCCATTTGCGTCATTGCCCCTCCCCATTGACGTCAATGGG
GATGTACTTGGCAGCCATCGCGGGCCATTTACCGCCATTGACGTCAATGGGAGTACTGCCAATGTACCCT
GGCGTACTTCCAATAGTAATGTACTTGCCAAGTTACTATTAATAGATATTGATGTACTGCCAAGTGGGCC
ATTTACCGTCATTGACGTCAATAGGGGGCGTGAGAACGGATATGAATGGGCAATGAGCCATCCCATTGAC
GTCAATGGTGGGTGGTCCTATTGACGTCAATGGGCATTGAGCCAGGCGGGCCATTTACCGTAATTGACGT
CAATGGGGGAGGCGCCATATACGTCAATAGGACCGCCCATATGACGTCAATAGGAAAGACCATATATAGA
GACCATTGACGTCAATGGGGGAGTGGCTATGGGCGGTATTAGGAAGCCCCATATATGGTATATGGGACCG
CCCATTGGGAGGGGCTATCTACGTCAATAGGAAAACCCATATATGGAATACTATATGGCATAGGGCCAAT
ACATAGTATTGAACCTGGCCAATAGCCATATTGGCATAGGGCCATATTGGATATTGCCTATATATTGATC
CTGGCATATAGCCAATATGGCCGCCATTATTGGCACCATGCCAATTCAATATGGCGGACTTGGCACAGGG
CCAAGACCCCTCCTCAAACTTGGCACCGTGCCAAGTAGACCCCTCCCCAGTTGGCACAGTGCCAGGTCCG
CCATATTGAATTGGCATGGTGCCAAGTCCGCCATATTGAATTGGCTGGGGTCCAGATCCACCATATTGAA
TTGGCACGAGTCCATATACGCCATATTGAATTGGCACAGGTCCAGATCCACCATATTGAATTGGCATGAG
TCCATATACGCCATATTGAATTGGCGGTCGACTGGCGTAATAGCGAAGAGGCCCGCACCGATCGCCCTTC
CCAACAGTTGCGCAGCCTGAATGGCGAATGGG
[124 nt withheld, positions 6403-6526]
C
[91 nt withheld, positions 6528-6618]
A
[49 nt withheld, positions 6620-6668]
CCTTTGACGTTGGAGTCCACGTTCTTT
[37 nt withheld, positions 6696-6732]
ACCCTATCTCGGTCTATTCTTTTGATTTATAAGGGATTTTGCCGATTTCGGCCTATTGGTTAAAAAATGA
GCTGATTTAACAAAAATTTAACGCGAATTTTAACAAAATATTAACGCTTACAATTTAGGTGGCACTTTTC
GGGGAAATGTGCGCGGAACCCCTATTTGTTTATTTTTCTAAATACATTCAAATATGTATCCGCTCATGAG
ACAATAACCCTGATAAATGCTTCAATAATATTGAAAAAGGAAGAGTATGAGTATTCAACATTTCCGTGTC
GCCCTTATTCCCTTTTTTGCGGCATTTTGCCTTCCTGTTTTTGCTCACCCAGAAACGCTGGTGAAAGTAA
AAGATGCTGAAGATCAGTTGGGTGCACGAGTGGGTTACATCGAACTGGATCTCAACAGCGGTAAGATCCT
TGAGAGTTTTCGCCCCGAAGAACGTTTTCCAATGATGAGCACTTTTAAAGTTCTGCTATGTGGCGCGGTA
TTATCCCGTATTGACGCCGGGCAAGAGCAACTCGGTCGCCGCATACACTATTCTCAGAATGACTTGGTTG
AGTACTCACCAGTCACAGAAAAGCATCTTACGGATGGCATGACAGTAAGAGAATTATGCAGTGCTGCCAT
AACCATGAGTGATAACACTGCGGCCAACTTACTTCTGACAACGATCGGAGGACCGAAGGAGCTAACCGCT
TTTTTGCACAACATGGGGGATCATGTAACTCGCCTTGATCGTTGGGAACCGGAGCTGAATGAAGCCATAC
CAAACGACGAGCGTGACACCACGATGCCTGTAGCAATGGCAACAACGTTGCGCAAACTATTAACTGGCGA
ACTACTTACTCTAGCTTCCCGGCAACAATTAATAGACTGGATGGAGGCGGATAAAGTTGCAGGACCACTT
CTGCGCTCGGCCCTTCCGGCTGGCTGGTTTATTGCTGATAAATCTGGAGCCGGTGAGCGTGGGTCTCGCG
GTATCATTGCAGCACTGGGGCCAGATGGTAAGCCCTCCCGTATCGTAGTTATCTACACGACGGGGAGTCA
GGCAACTATGGATGAACGAAATAGACAGATCGCTGAGATAGGTGCCTCACTGATTAAGCATTGGTAACTG
TCAGACCAAGTTTACTCATATATACTTTAGATTGATTTAAAACTTCATTTTTAATTTAAAAGGATCTAGG
TGAAGATCCTTTTTGATAATCTCATGACCAAAATCCCTTAACGTGAGTTTTCGTTCCACTGAGCGTCAGA
CCCCGTAGAAAAGATCAAAGGATCTTC
Features (pLannotate 1.2.2; 25 found; start..end, strand, type, name):
      1..589     +  rep_origin     ori: high-copy-number ColE1/pMB1/pBR322/pUC origin of replication
    772..864     +  CDS            lacI (fragment): lac repressor; lacI; The lac repressor binds to the lac operator to inhibit transcription in E. coli. This inhibition can be relieved by adding lactose or isopropyl-β-D-thiogalactopyranoside (IPTG).
    877..898     +  protein_bind   CAP binding site: CAP binding activates transcription in the presence of cAMP. E. coli catabolite activator protein
    913..943     +  promoter       lac promoter: promoter for the E. coli lac operon
    951..967     +  protein_bind   lac operator: The lac repressor binds to the lac operator to inhibit transcription in E. coli. This inhibition can be relieved by adding lactose or isopropyl-β-D-thiogalactopyranoside (IPTG). lac repressor encoded by lacI
   1012..1030    +  promoter       T3 promoter: promoter for bacteriophage T3 RNA polymerase
   1074..1142    +  CDS            large T antigen (fragment): large T antigen from SV40 (simian virus 40)
   1165..1286    +  polyA_signal   SV40 poly(A) signal: SV40 polyadenylation signal
   1304..1321    +  promoter       T3 promoter (fragment): promoter for bacteriophage T3 RNA polymerase
   1336..1355    -  misc_feature   MCS (fragment): pUC18/19 multiple cloning site
   1370..1832    -  misc_feature   IRES: internal ribosome entry site (IRES) of the encephalomyocarditis virus (EMCV)
   1997..2707    -  CDS            mTagBFP2: mTagBFP2 is a basic (constitutively fluorescent) blue fluorescent protein published in 2011, derived from Entacmaea quadricolor. It is reported to be a very rapidly-maturing monomer with very low acid sensitivity.
   2713..2731    -  promoter       T7 promoter: promoter for bacteriophage T7 RNA polymerase
   2776..2908    -  intron         chimeric intron: chimera between introns from human β-globin and immunoglobulin heavy chain genes
   3069..3280    -  promoter       CMV promoter: human cytomegalovirus (CMV) immediate early promoter
   3281..3658    -  enhancer       CMV enhancer: human cytomegalovirus immediate early enhancer
   3911..4022    -  polyA_signal   bGH poly(A) signal: bovine growth hormone polyadenylation signal
   4133..4840    -  CDS            mCherry: mCherry is a basic (constitutively fluorescent) red fluorescent protein published in 2004, derived from Discosoma sp.. It is reported to be a very rapidly-maturing monomer with low acid sensitivity.
   4879..4903    -  CDS            2xFLAG (fragment): two tandem FLAG® epitope tags
   5295..5313    -  promoter       SP6 promoter: promoter for bacteriophage SP6 RNA polymerase
   5348..6325    -  promoter       CMV IE94 promoter: enhancer/promoter region of simian cytomegalovirus major immediate early transcription unit IE94
   6332..6398    +  CDS            lacZα (fragment): LacZα fragment of β-galactosidase; lacZ fragment
   6403..6831    +  rep_origin     f1 ori (sequence partly withheld): f1 bacteriophage origin of replication; arrow indicates direction of (+) strand synthesis
   6884..6988    +  promoter       AmpR promoter: bla
   6989..7849    +  CDS            AmpR: β-lactamase; bla; confers resistance to ampicillin, carbenicillin, and related antibiotics
