[The description below was written by a language model from this plasmid's Addgene catalogue record and pLannotate feature annotations shown in this document.]
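Description:
pEJS2787 CMV-AcrIIC3-FLAGNLS-mCherry-3xmiR-221 CMV-BFP is an approximately 8 kb mammalian expression plasmid built on the pCDest backbone and delivered by transfection. In E. coli it is maintained through a high-copy ColE1/pUC-type origin and selected with ampicillin via the β-lactamase gene. An f1 phage origin and remnants of lac/lacZα cloning sequences are also present in the backbone.

The plasmid carries two independent expression units on the same strand. In the first, the anti-CRISPR protein AcrIIC3 from Neisseria meningitidis (a 348 bp insert) is fused at its C-terminus to a FLAG epitope, a nuclear localization signal (per the construct name) and mCherry, and terminated by a bGH polyadenylation signal. The catalogue lists the promoter as CMV; the annotation identifies the upstream element as the simian CMV IE94 enhancer/promoter, followed by an SP6 promoter. The AcrIIC3 coding region and the three hsa-miR-221 target sites placed in the 3' UTR are not annotated in the feature table, but they fit the unannotated gaps upstream of the FLAG tag and between mCherry and the poly(A) signal. The second unit uses the human CMV enhancer/promoter and a chimeric intron to drive mTagBFP2. An EMCV IRES lies downstream of this coding sequence, with no annotated second reading frame after it.

Because miR-221 binding to the 3' UTR sites represses the AcrIIC3-mCherry transcript, red fluorescence reports microRNA activity in the transfected cell, while the separately expressed BFP serves as a transfection control for normalization. The construct was made for work on microRNA quantification and microRNA-based detargeting.
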