Addgene plasmid #240517: pEJS2787 CMV-AcrIIC3-FLAGNLS-mCherry-3xmiR-221 CMV-BFP
Purpose: Mammalian expression of AcrIIC3-mCherry fusion with microRNA target sites in the 3' UTR as a reporter of microRNA repression. BFP expressed separately as a transfection control.
Depositing lab: Erik Sontheimer. Depositing organization: University of Massachusetts, Worcester. Publication: Absolute Quantification of Mammalian MicroRNAs for Therapeutic RNA Cleavage and Detargeting. Kraus C, Wang J, Zheng H, Broderick J, Ajaykumar N, Zamani M, Yang M, Cecchini K, Liang SQ, Kolumba O, Chase K, Lee J, Xue W, Sontheimer E, Gainetdinov I. RNA. 2025 May 28:rna.080566.125. doi: 10.1261/rna.080566.125. PubMed 40436630.
Backbone
  Vector backbone: pCDest
  Total vector size (bp): 8018
  Vector type: Mammalian Expression
Growth in bacteria
  Bacterial resistance: Ampicillin, 100 μg/mL
  Growth temperature: 37°C
  Growth strain: DH5alpha
  Copy number: Unknown
Gene/Insert
  Gene/Insert name: AcrIIC3
  Species: Neisseria meningitidis
  Insert size (bp): 348
  Promoter: CMV
  Tag / fusion protein: FLAG (C terminal on insert); mCherry (C terminal on insert); hsa-miR-221 Target Sites (C terminal on insert)
  Cloning method: Gibson Cloning
  Sequencing primers: 5′ cggaattgtacccgcgg
Terms and licenses: Academic/Nonprofit Terms; Industry Terms: Not Available to Industry
How to cite: pEJS2787 CMV-AcrIIC3-FLAGNLS-mCherry-3xmiR-221 CMV-BFP was a gift from Erik Sontheimer (Addgene plasmid # 240517 ; http://n2t.net/addgene:240517 ; RRID:Addgene_240517)
